Addgene plasmid #68734: pVITRO1-SS-128
Purpose: ZF6-TF with mCherry marker
Depositing lab: James Collins. Depositing organization: Massachusetts Institute of Technology. Publication: DNA sense-and-respond protein modules for mammalian cells. Slomovic S, Collins JJ. Nat Methods. 2015 Sep 21. doi: 10.1038/nmeth.3585. PubMed 26389572.
Backbone
  Vector backbone: pVITRO1-NEO-MCS
  Backbone manufacturer: invivogen
  Backbone size w/o insert (bp): 6295
  Total vector size (bp): 7477
  Vector type: Mammalian Expression
  Selectable markers: Neomycin (select with G418)
Growth in bacteria
  Bacterial resistance: Kanamycin, 50 μg/mL
  Growth temperature: 37°C
  Growth strain: DH5alpha
  Copy number: High Copy
Gene/Insert 1
  Gene/Insert name: ZF6-VP64
  Species: Synthetic
  Insert size (bp): 486
  Tag / fusion protein: flag (N terminal on insert); NLS (C terminal on insert)
Gene/Insert 2
  Gene/Insert name: mCherry
  Species: Synthetic
  Insert size (bp): 708
Terms and licenses: Academic/Nonprofit Terms; Industry Terms: Not Available to Industry
How to cite: pVITRO1-SS-128 was a gift from James Collins (Addgene plasmid # 68734 ; http://n2t.net/addgene:68734 ; RRID:Addgene_68734)
