[The description below was written by a language model from this plasmid's Addgene catalogue record and pLannotate feature annotations shown in this document.]
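Description:
pVITRO1-SS-128 is a mammalian expression plasmid built on the dual-cassette pVITRO1-NEO-MCS backbone, designed to co-express a synthetic zinc-finger transcription factor and a red fluorescent marker from a single vector of about 7.5 kb. It replicates in E. coli at high copy from a ColE1/pUC-type origin. One Tn5 NeoR/KanR gene provides selection in both hosts: kanamycin resistance in bacteria, apparently driven by short bacterial promoter elements (tac and T7 fragments) annotated just upstream of it, and G418 resistance in mammalian cells.

The first cassette places ZF6-VP64 downstream of an SV40 enhancer fragment and a mouse EF-1α promoter. This synthetic open reading frame starts with an N-terminal FLAG epitope. The unannotated stretch that follows presumably encodes the ZF6 zinc-finger DNA-binding domain, and it is joined to VP64, the tetrameric VP16 minimal activation domain. The record also lists a C-terminal nuclear localisation signal, which the feature table does not annotate. An SV40 polyadenylation signal terminates the cassette.

The second cassette begins with a CMV enhancer and a fragment of the CMV promoter. A stretch of more than 1 kb between these elements and the coding sequence is unannotated, so the full promoter composition cannot be determined from the table. This unit expresses mammalian codon-optimised mCherry, followed by an FMDV IRES that allows the resistance gene to be translated from the same transcript, and ends with an EF-1α polyadenylation signal. Marker fluorescence and drug resistance are thereby linked.

The stated purpose is to deliver the ZF6 transcription factor with an mCherry marker to identify transfected cells. The associated work concerns DNA sense-and-respond protein modules for mammalian cells. The ZF6 target sequence and any cognate reporter are not described in the record.
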