Features (pLannotate 1.2.2; 15 found; start..end, strand, type, name):
     51..242     +  promoter       SV40 promoter (fragment): SV40 enhancer and early promoter
    429..1562    +  promoter       mEF-1α promoter (fragment): strong constitutive promoter for mouse elongation factor EF-1α
   1580..1600    +  CDS            FLAG (fragment): FLAG® epitope tag, followed by an enterokinase cleavage site
   1901..2050    +  CDS            VP64: tetrameric repeat of the minimal activation domain of herpes simplex virus VP16 (Beerli et al., 1998)
   2082..2203    -  polyA_signal   SV40 poly(A) signal: SV40 polyadenylation signal
   2226..2297    -  CDS            large T antigen (fragment): large T antigen from SV40 (simian virus 40)
   2391..2979    +  rep_origin     ori: high-copy-number ColE1/pMB1/pBR322/pUC origin of replication
   3059..3362    +  enhancer       CMV enhancer: human cytomegalovirus immediate early enhancer
   3364..3463    +  promoter       CMV promoter (fragment): human cytomegalovirus (CMV) immediate early promoter
   4795..5504    +  CDS            mCherry (fragment): monomeric derivative of DsRed fluorescent protein (Shaner et al., 2004) mammalian codon-optimized
   5512..5956    +  misc_feature   FMDV IRES: internal ribosome entry site (IRES) of the foot-and-mouth disease virus
   5989..6007    +  promoter       tac promoter (fragment): strong E. coli promoter; hybrid between the trp and lac UV5 promoters
   6027..6045    +  promoter       T7 promoter: promoter for bacteriophage T7 RNA polymerase
   6055..6849    +  CDS            NeoR/KanR: aminoglycoside phosphotransferase from Tn5; aph(3')-II (or nptII); confers resistance to neomycin, kanamycin, and G418 (Geneticin®)
   6896..7468    +  polyA_signal   EF-1α poly(A) signal: human EF-1α polyadenylation signal
>Addgene plasmid #68734 | pVITRO1-SS-128 | depositor full sequence | sequence record 120968 | pVITRO1-SS-128 sequence 7469 bps
CCTGCAGGGCCTGAAATAACCTCTGAAAGAGGAACTTGGTTAGGTACCTTCTGAGGCGGAAAGAACCAGC
TGTGGAATGTGTGTCAGTTAGGGTGTGGAAAGTCCCCAGGCTCCCCAGCAGGCAGAAGTATGCAAAGCAT
GCATCTCAATTAGTCAGCAACCAGGTGTGGAAAGTCCCCAGGCTCCCCAGCAGGCAGAAGTATGCAAAGC
ATGCATCTCAATTAGTCAGCAACCATAGTCCCACTAGTGGAGCCGAGAGTAATTCATACAAAAGGAGGGA
TCGCCTTCGCAAGGGGAGAGCCCAGGGACCGTCCCTAAATTCTCACAGACCCAAATCCCTGTAGCCGCCC
CACGACAGCGCGAGGAGCATGCGCTCAGGGCTGAGCGCGGGGAGAGCAGAGCACACAAGCTCATAGACCC
TGGTCGTGGGGGGGAGGACCGGGGAGCTGGCGCGGGGCAAACTGGGAAAGCGGTGTCGTGTGCTGGCTCC
GCCCTCTTCCCGAGGGTGGGGGAGAACGGTATATAAGTGCGGCAGTCGCCTTGGACGTTCTTTTTCGCAA
CGGGTTTGCCGTCAGAACGCAGGTGAGGGGCGGGTGTGGCTTCCGCGGGCCGCCGAGCTGGAGGTCCTGC
TCCGAGCGGGCCGGGCCCCGCTGTCGTCGGCGGGGATTAGCTGCGAGCATTCCCGCTTCGAGTTGCGGGC
GGCGCGGGAGGCAGAGTGCGAGGCCTAGCGGCAACCCCGTAGCCTCGCCTCGTGTCCGGCTTGAGGCCTA
GCGTGGTGTCCGCGCCGCCGCCGCGTGCTACTCCGGCCGCACTCTGGTCTTTTTTTTTTTTGTTGTTGTT
GCCCTGCTGCCTTCGATTGCCGTTCAGCAATAGGGGCTAACAAAGGGAGGGTGCGGGGCTTGCTCGCCCG
GAGCCCGGAGAGGTCATGGTTGGGGAGGAATGGAGGGACAGGAGTGGCGGCTGGGGCCCGCCCGCCTTCG
GAGCACATGTCCGACGCCACCTGGATGGGGCGAGGCCTGGGGTTTTTCCCGAAGCAACCAGGCTGGGGTT
AGCGTGCCGAGGCCATGTGGCCCCAGCACCCGGCACGATCTGGCTTGGCGGCGCCGCGTTGCCCTGCCTC
CCTAACTAGGGTGAGGCCATCCCGTCCGGCACCAGTTGCGTGCGTGGAAAGATGGCCGCTCCCGGGCCCT
GTTGCAAGGAGCTCAAAATGGAGGACGCGGCAGCCCGGTGGAGCGGGCGGGTGAGTCACCCACACAAAGG
AAGAGGGCCTGGTCCCTCACCGGCTGCTGCTTCCTGTGACCCCGTGGTCCTATCGGCCGCAATAGTCACC
TCGGGCTTTTGAGCACGGCTAGTCGCGGCGGGGGGAGGGGATGTAATGGCGTTGGAGTTTGTTCACATTT
GGTGGGTGGAGACTAGTCAGGCCAGCCTGGCGCTGGAAGTCATTTTTGGAATTTGTCCCCTTGAGTTTTG
AGCGGAGCTAATTCTCGGGCTTCTTAGCGGTTCAAAGGTATCTTTTAAACCCTTTTTTAGGTGTTGTGAA
AACCACCGCTAATTCAAAGCAACCGGTGATATCATGGACTACAAGGACGACGATGACAAGCCCAAGAAAA
AGCGCAAGGTCTCTAGACCCGGGGAGCGCCCCTTCCAGTGTCGCATTTGCATGCGGAACTTTTCGATTCC
AAATCATTTGGCTAGACATACCCGTACTCATACCGGTGAAAAACCGTTTCAGTGTCGGATCTGTATGCGA
AATTTCTCCCAATCTGCTCATTTGAAAAGACATCTACGTACGCACACCGGCGAGAAGCCATTCCAATGCC
GAATATGCATGCGCAACTTCAGTCAAGATGTTTCTTTGGTTAGACACCTAAAAACCCACCTGAGAGGATC
CGGGCGCGCCGACGCGCTGGACGATTTCGATCTCGACATGCTGGGTTCTGATGCCCTCGATGACTTTGAC
CTGGATATGTTGGGAAGCGACGCATTGGATGACTTTGATCTGGACATGCTCGGCTCCGATGCTCTGGACG
ATTTCGATCTCGATATGTTAATTAATTGTTAAGCTAGCTGGCCAGACATGATAAGATACATTGATGAGTT
TGGACAAACCACAACTAGAATGCAGTGAAAAAAATGCTTTATTTGTGAAATTTGTGATGCTATTGCTTTA
TTTGTAACCATTATAAGCTGCAATAAACAAGTTAACAACAACAATTGCATTCATTTTATGTTTCAGGTTC
AGGGGGAGGTGTGGGAGGTTTTTTAAAGCAAGTAAAACCTCTACAAATGTGGTATGGAAATGTTAATTAA
CTAGCCATGACCAAAATCCCTTAACGTGAGTTTTCGTTCCACTGAGCGTCAGACCCCGTAGAAAAGATCA
AAGGATCTTCTTGAGATCCTTTTTTTCTGCGCGTAATCTGCTGCTTGCAAACAAAAAAACCACCGCTACC
AGCGGTGGTTTGTTTGCCGGATCAAGAGCTACCAACTCTTTTTCCGAAGGTAACTGGCTTCAGCAGAGCG
CAGATACCAAATACTGTTCTTCTAGTGTAGCCGTAGTTAGGCCACCACTTCAAGAACTCTGTAGCACCGC
CTACATACCTCGCTCTGCTAATCCTGTTACCAGTGGCTGCTGCCAGTGGCGATAAGTCGTGTCTTACCGG
GTTGGACTCAAGACGATAGTTACCGGATAAGGCGCAGCGGTCGGGCTGAACGGGGGGTTCGTGCACACAG
CCCAGCTTGGAGCGAACGACCTACACCGAACTGAGATACCTACAGCGTGAGCTATGAGAAAGCGCCACGC
TTCCCGAAGGGAGAAAGGCGGACAGGTATCCGGTAAGCGGCAGGGTCGGAACAGGAGAGCGCACGAGGGA
GCTTCCAGGGGGAAACGCCTGGTATCTTTATAGTCCTGTCGGGTTTCGCCACCTCTGACTTGAGCGTCGA
TTTTTGTGATGCTCGTCAGGGGGGCGGAGCCTATGGAAAAACGCCAGCAACGCGGCCTTTTTACGGTTCC
TGGCCTTTTGCTGGCCTTTTGCTCACATGTTCTTAATTAACCTGCAGGCGTTACATAACTTACGGTAAAT
GGCCCGCCTGGCTGACCGCCCAACGACCCCCGCCCATTGACGTCAATAATGACGTATGTTCCCATAGTAA
CGCCAATAGGGACTTTCCATTGACGTCAATGGGTGGAGTATTTACGGTAAACTGCCCACTTGGCAGTACA
TCAAGTGTATCATATGCCAAGTACGCCCCCTATTGACGTCAATGACGGTAAATGGCCCGCCTGGCATTAT
GCCCAGTACATGACCTTATGGGACTTTCCTACTTGGCAGTACATCTACGTATTAGTCATCGCTATTACCA
TGATGATGCGGTTTTGGCAGTACATCAATGGGCGTGGATAGCGGTTTGACTCACGGGGATTTCCAAGTCT
CCACCCCATTGACGTCAATGGGAGTTTGTTTTGACTAGTGGAGCCGAGAGTAATTCATACAAAAGGAGGG
ATCGCCTTCGCAAGGGGAGAGCCCAGGGACCGTCCCTAAATTCTCACAGACCCAAATCCCTGTAGCCGCC
CCACGACAGCGCGAGGAGCATGCGCCCAGGGCTGAGCGCGGGTAGATCAGAGCACACAAGCTCACAGTCC
CCGGCGGTGGGGGGAGGGGCGCGCTGAGCGGGGGCCAGGGAGCTGGCGCGGGGCAAACTGGGAAAGTGGT
GTCGTGTGCTGGCTCCGCCCTCTTCCCGAGGGTGGGGGAGAACGGTATATAAGTGCGGTAGTCGCCTTGG
ACGTTCTTTTTCGCAACGGGTTTGCCGTCAGAACGCAGGTGAGTGGCGGGTGTGGCTTCCGCGGGCCCCG
GAGCTGGAGCCCTGCTCTGAGCGGGCCGGGCTGATATGCGAGTGTCGTCCGCAGGGTTTAGCTGTGAGCA
TTCCCACTTCGAGTGGCGGGCGGTGCGGGGGTGAGAGTGCGAGGCCTAGCGGCAACCCCGTAGCCTCGCC
TCGTGTCCGGCTTGAGGCCTAGCGTGGTGTCCGCCGCCGCGTGCCACTCCGGCCGCACTATGCGTTTTTT
GTCCTTGCTGCCCTCGATTGCCTTCCAGCAGCATGGGCTAACAAAGGGAGGGTGTGGGGCTCACTCTTAA
GGAGCCCATGAAGCTTACGTTGGATAGGAATGGAAGGGCAGGAGGGGCGACTGGGGCCCGCCCGCCTTCG
GAGCACATGTCCGACGCCACCTGGATGGGGCGAGGCCTGTGGCTTTCCGAAGCAATCGGGCGTGAGTTTA
GCCTACCTGGGCCATGTGGCCCTAGCACTGGGCACGGTCTGGCCTGGCGGTGCCGCGTTCCCTTGCCTCC
CAACAAGGGTGAGGCCGTCCCGCCCGGCACCAGTTGCTTGCGCGGAAAGATGGCCGCTCCCGGGGCCCTG
TTGCAAGGAGCTCAAAATGGAGGACGCGGCAGCCCGGTGGAGCGGGCGGGTGAGTCACCCACACAAAGGA
AGAGGGCCTTGCCCCTCGCCGGCCGCTGCTTCCTGTGACCCCGTGGTCTATCGGCCGCATAGTCACCTCG
GGCTTCTCTTGAGCACCGCTCGTCGCGGCGGGGGGAGGGGATCTAATGGCGTTGGAGTTTGTTCACATTT
GGTGGGTGGAGACTAGTCAGGCCAGCCTGGCGCTGGAAGTCATTCTTGGAATTTGCCCCTTTGAGTTTGG
AGCGAGGCTAATTCTCAAGCCTCTTAGCGGTTCAAAGGTATTTTCTAAACCCGTTTCCAGGTGTTGTGAA
AGCCACCGCTAATTCAAAGCAATCCGGAGTATACATGGTGAGCAAGGGCGAGGAGGATAACATGGCCATC
ATCAAGGAGTTCATGCGCTTCAAGGTGCACATGGAGGGCTCCGTGAACGGCCACGAGTTCGAGATCGAGG
GCGAGGGCGAGGGCCGCCCCTACGAGGGCACCCAGACCGCCAAGCTGAAGGTGACCAAGGGTGGCCCCCT
GCCCTTCGCCTGGGACATCCTGTCCCCTCAGTTCATGTACGGCTCCAAGGCCTACGTGAAGCACCCCGCC
GACATCCCCGACTACTTGAAGCTGTCCTTCCCCGAGGGCTTCAAGTGGGAGCGCGTGATGAACTTCGAGG
ACGGCGGCGTGGTGACCGTGACCCAGGACTCCTCCCTGCAGGACGGCGAGTTCATCTACAAGGTGAAGCT
GCGCGGCACCAACTTCCCCTCCGACGGCCCCGTAATGCAGAAGAAGACCATGGGCTGGCAGGCCTCCTCC
GAGCGGATGTACCCCGAGGACGGCGCCCTGAAGGGCGAGATCAAGCAGAGGCTGAAGCTGAAGGACGGCG
GCCACTACGACGCTGAGGTCAAGACCACCTACAAGGCCAAGAAGCCCGTGCAGCTGCCCGGCGCCTACAA
CGTCAACATCAAGTTGGACATCACCTCCCACAACGAGGACTACACCATCGTGGAACAGTACGAACGCGCC
GAGGGCCGCCACTCCACCGGCGGCATGGACGAGCTGTACAAGTAACCTAGGAGCAGGTTTCCCCAATGAC
ACAAAACGTGCAACTTGAAACTCCGCCTGGTCTTTCCAGGTCTAGAGGGGTAACACTTTGTACTGCGTTT
GGCTCCACGCTCGATCCACTGGCGAGTGTTAGTAACAGCACTGTTGCTTCGTAGCGGAGCATGACGGCCG
TGGGAACTCCTCCTTGGTAACAAGGACCCACGGGGCCAAAAGCCACGCCCACACGGGCCCGTCATGTGTG
CAACCCCAGCACGGCGACTTTACTGCGAAACCCACTTTAAAGTGACATTGAAACTGGTACCCACACACTG
GTGACAGGCTAAGGATGCCCTTCAGGTACCCCGAGGTAACACGCGACACTCGGGATCTGAGAAGGGGACT
GGGGCTTCTATAAAAGCGCTCGGTTTAAAAAGCTTCTATGCCTGAATAGGTGACCGGAGGTCGGCACCTT
TCCTTTGCAATTACTGACCCTATGAATACACTGACTGTTTGACAATTAATCATCGGCATAGTATATCGGC
ATAGTATAATACGACTCACTATAGGAGGGCCACCATGATTGAACAAGATGGATTGCACGCAGGTTCTCCG
GCCGCTTGGGTGGAGAGGCTATTCGGCTATGACTGGGCACAACAGACAATCGGCTGCTCTGATGCCGCCG
TGTTCCGGCTGTCAGCGCAGGGGCGCCCGGTTCTTTTTGTCAAGACCGACCTGTCCGGTGCCCTGAATGA
ACTGCAAGACGAGGCAGCGCGGCTATCGTGGCTGGCCACGACGGGCGTTCCTTGCGCAGCTGTGCTCGAC
GTTGTCACTGAAGCGGGAAGGGACTGGCTGCTATTGGGCGAAGTGCCGGGGCAGGATCTCCTGTCATCTC
ACCTTGCTCCTGCCGAGAAAGTATCCATCATGGCTGATGCAATGCGGCGGCTGCATACGCTTGATCCGGC
TACCTGCCCATTCGACCACCAAGCGAAACATCGCATCGAGCGAGCACGTACTCGGATGGAAGCCGGTCTT
GTCGATCAGGATGATCTGGACGAAGAGCATCAGGGGCTCGCGCCAGCCGAACTGTTCGCCAGGCTCAAGG
CGAGCATGCCCGACGGCGAGGATCTCGTCGTGACACATGGCGATGCCTGCTTGCCGAATATCATGGTGGA
AAATGGCCGCTTTTCTGGATTCATCGACTGTGGCCGGCTGGGTGTGGCGGACCGCTATCAGGACATAGCG
TTGGCTACCCGTGATATTGCTGAAGAGCTTGGCGGCGAATGGGCTGACCGCTTCCTCGTGCTTTACGGTA
TCGCCGCTCCCGATTCGCAGCGCATCGCCTTCTATCGCCTTCTTGACGAGTTCTTCTGAGCGGGACTCTG
GGGTTCGAAATGACCGACCAAGCGAATTCGCTAGGATTATCCCTAATACCTGCCACCCCACTCTTAATCA
GTGGTGGAAGAACGGTCTCAGAACTGTTTGTTTCAATTGGCCATTTAAGTTTAGTAGTAAAAGACTGGTT
AATGATAACAATGCATCGTAAAACCTTCAGAAGGAAAGGAGAATGTTTTGTGGACCACTTTGGTTTTCTT
TTTTGCGTGTGGCAGTTTTAAGTTATTAGTTTTTAAAATCAGTACTTTTTAATGGAAACAACTTGACCAA
AAATTTGTCACAGAATTTTGAGACCCATTAAAAAAGTTAAATGAGAAACCTGTGTGTTCCTTTGGTCAAC
ACCGAGACATTTAGGTGAAAGACATCTAATTCTGGTTTTACGAATCTGGAAACTTCTTGAAAATGTAATT
CTTGAGTTAACACTTCTGGGTGGAGAATAGGGTTGTTTTCCCCCCACATAATTGGAAGGGGAAGGAATAT
CATTTAAAGCTATGGGAGGGTTGCTTTGATTACAACACTGGAGAGAAATGCAGCATGTTGCTGATTGCCT
GTCACTAAAACAGGCCAAAAACTGAGTCCTTGGGTTGCATAGAAAGCTG
