>Addgene plasmid #68734 | pVITRO1-SS-128 | addgene partial sequence | sequence record 124835 | EBV-rev 5'-GTGGTTTGTCCAAACTCATC-3'
TAGCTTAACAATTAATTAACATATCGAGATCGAAATCGTCCAGAGCATCGGAGCCGAGCATGTCCAGATC
AAAGTCATCCAATGCGTCGCTTCCCAACATATCCAGGTCAAAGTCATCGAGGGCATCAGAACCCAGCATG
TCGAGATCGAAATCGTCCAGCGCGTCGGCGCGCCCGGATCCTCTCAGGTGGGTTTTTAGGTGTCTAACCA
AAGAAACATCTTGACTGAAGTTGCGCATGCATATTCGGCATTGGAATGGCTTCTCGCCGGTGTGCGTACG
TAGATGTCTTTTCAAATGAGCAGATTGGGAGAAATTTCGCATACAGATCCGACACTGAAACGGTTTTTCA
CCGGTATGAGTACGGGTATGTCTAGCCAAATGATTTGGAATCGAAAAGTTCCGCATGCAAATGCGACACT
GGAAGGGGCGCTCCCCGGGTCTAGAGACCTTGCGCTTTTTCTTGGGCTTGTCATCGTCGTCCTTGTAGTC
CATGATATCACCGGTTGCTTTGAATTAGCGGTGGTTTTCACAACACCTAAAAAAGGGTTTAAAAGATACC
TTTGAACCGCTAAGAAGCCCGAGAATTAGCTCCGCTCAAAACTCAAGGGGACAAATTCCAAAAATGACTT
CCAGCGCCAGGCTGGCCTGACTAGTCTCCACCCACCAAATGTGAACAAACTCCAACGCCATTACATCCCC
TCCCCCCGCCGCGACTAGCCGTGCTCAAAAGCCCGAGGTGACTATTGCGGCCGATAGGACCACGGGGTCA
CAGGAAGCAGCAGCCGGTGAGGGACCAGGCCCTCTTCCTTTGTGTGGGTGACTCACCCGC
