>Addgene plasmid #68734 | pVITRO1-SS-128 | addgene partial sequence | sequence record 124836 | FMDV-IRES-R 5'-CTCCGCTACGAAGCAACAGT-3'
ATCGAGCGTGGAGCCAAACGCAGTACAAAGTGTTACCCCTCTAGACCTGGAAAGACCAGGCGGAGTTTCA
AGTTGCACGTTTTGTGTCATTGGGGAAACCTGCTCCTAGGTTACTTGTACAGCTCGTCCATGCCGCCGGT
GGAGTGGCGGCCCTCGGCGCGTTCGTACTGTTCCACGATGGTGTAGTCCTCGTTGTGGGAGGTGATGTCC
AACTTGATGTTGACGTTGTAGGCGCCGGGCAGCTGCACGGGCTTCTTGGCCTTGTAGGTGGTCTTGACCT
CAGCGTCGTAGTGGCCGCCGTCCTTCAGCTTCAGCCTCTGCTTGATCTCGCCCTTCAGGGCGCCGTCCTC
GGGGTACATCCGCTCGGAGGAGGCCTGCCAGCCCATGGTCTTCTTCTGCATTACGGGGCCGTCGGAGGGG
AAGTTGGTGCCGCGCAGCTTCACCTTGTAGATGAACTCGCCGTCCTGCAGGGAGGAGTCCTGGGTCACGG
TCACCACGCCGCCGTCCTCGAAGTTCATCACGCGCTCCCACTTGAAGCCCTCGGGGAAGGACAGCTTCAA
GTAGTCGGGGATGTCGGCGGGGTGCTTCACGTAGGCCTTGGAGCCGTACATGAACTGAGGGGACAGGATG
TCCCAGGCGAAGGGCAGGGGGCCACCCTTGGTCACCTTCAGCTTGGCGGTCTGGGTGCCCTCGTAGGGGC
GGCCCTCGCCCTCGCCCTCGATCTCGAACTCGTGGCCGTTCACGGAGCCCTCCATGTGCACCTTGAAGCG
CATGAACTCCTTGATGATGGCCATGTTATCCTCCTCGCCCTTGCTCACCATGTATACTCCGGATTGCTTT
